Addgene plasmid #171900: pStA0::SPLc25-RBSc123
Purpose: Promoter SPLc25 and RBSc123 in pStA0
Depositing lab: John Heap. Depositing organization: Imperial College London. Publication: Combinatorial assembly platform enabling engineering of genetically stable metabolic pathways in cyanobacteria. Taylor GM, Hitchcock A, Heap JT. Nucleic Acids Res. 2021 Dec 2;49(21):e123. doi: 10.1093/nar/gkab791. PubMed 34554258.
Backbone
  Vector backbone: pStA0
  Vector type: Synthetic Biology
Growth in bacteria
  Bacterial resistance: Ampicillin, 100 μg/mL
  Growth temperature: 37°C
  Growth strain: DH5alpha
  Copy number: High Copy
Gene/Insert
  Gene/Insert name: Promoter SPLc25 and RBSc123
  Species: Synthetic
  Mutation: N/A
  Cloning method: Unknown
Terms and licenses: Academic/Nonprofit Terms; Industry Terms: Not Available to Industry
Depositor comments: Please visit https://www.biorxiv.org/content/10.1101/2020.03.11.983833v1 for bioRxiv preprint.
How to cite: pStA0::SPLc25-RBSc123 was a gift from John Heap (Addgene plasmid # 171900 ; http://n2t.net/addgene:171900 ; RRID:Addgene_171900)
