[The description below was written by a language model from this plasmid's Addgene catalogue record and pLannotate feature annotations shown in this document.]
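Description:
pStA0::SPLc25-RBSc123 is a small (about 2.3 kb) synthetic-biology part plasmid built on the pStA0 backbone, carrying a synthetic promoter (SPLc25) paired with a synthetic ribosome-binding site (RBSc123). It is maintained in E. coli through a high-copy ColE1/pUC-type origin of replication and selected with ampicillin via the β-lactamase gene, which is driven by its own bla promoter. These two elements account for most of the plasmid.

The automated feature table does not annotate the promoter–RBS insert itself, which is expected for short, non-standard synthetic parts. It does show two transcription terminators, lambda t0 and E. coli rrnB T1 (the latter on the reverse strand and spanning the sequence origin). They are separated by a short unannotated stretch of roughly 125 nt, and another brief unannotated interval lies between rrnB T1 and the AmpR promoter. The insert most plausibly sits in one of these gaps, but the record does not give its coordinates. Terminators flanking a cloning position typically insulate a stored part from read-through transcription originating in the backbone, and vice versa.

No coding sequence, reporter or cyanobacterial replication or integration element is annotated, so the plasmid appears to serve as a storage or donor vector for an expression-control part rather than as an expression construct in its own right. The associated work describes a combinatorial assembly platform for engineering genetically stable metabolic pathways in cyanobacteria. This suggests that the plasmid is one member of a library of promoter–RBS combinations used to vary gene expression levels in assembled pathways. The record gives neither the strength of this promoter–RBS pair nor the cloning method.
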