Features (pLannotate 1.2.2; 5 found; start..end, strand, type, name):
    144..248     +  promoter       AmpR promoter: bla
    249..1109    +  CDS            AmpR: β-lactamase; bla; confers resistance to ampicillin, carbenicillin, and related antibiotics
   1280..1868    +  rep_origin     ori: high-copy-number ColE1/pMB1/pBR322/pUC origin of replication
   2026..2120    +  terminator     lambda t0 terminator: transcription terminator from phage lambda
   2246..45      -  terminator     rrnB T1 terminator (across the origin): Escherichia coli rrnB; transcription terminator T1 from the E. coli rrnB gene
>Addgene plasmid #171900 | pStA0::SPLc25-RBSc123 | addgene full sequence | sequence record 354758 | Addgene NGS Result
AAAACGAAAGGCCCAGTCTTTCGACTGAGCCTTTCGTTTTATTTGATGCCCGAAAGGGCCTCGTGATACG
CCTATTTTTATAGGTTAATGTCATGATAATAATGGTTTCTTAGACGTCAGGTGGCACTTTTCGGGGAAAT
GTGCGCGGAACCCCTATTTGTTTATTTTTCTAAATACATTCAAATATGTATCCGCTCATGAGACAATAAC
CCTGATAAATGCTTCAATAATATTGAAAAAGGAAGAGTATGAGTATTCAACATTTCCGTGTCGCCCTTAT
TCCCTTTTTTGCGGCATTTTGCCTTCCTGTTTTTGCTCACCCAGAAACGCTGGTGAAAGTAAAAGATGCT
GAAGATCAGTTGGGTGCACGAGTGGGTTACATCGAACTGGATCTCAACAGCGGTAAGATCCTTGAGAGTT
TTCGCCCCGAAGAACGTTTTCCAATGATGAGCACTTTTAAAGTTCTGCTATGTGGCGCGGTATTATCCCG
TATTGACGCCGGGCAAGAGCAACTCGGTCGCCGCATACACTATTCTCAGAATGACTTGGTTGAGTACTCA
CCAGTCACAGAAAAGCATCTTACGGATGGCATGACAGTAAGAGAATTATGCAGTGCTGCCATAACCATGA
GTGATAACACTGCGGCCAACTTACTTCTGACAACGATCGGAGGACCGAAGGAGCTAACCGCTTTTTTGCA
CAACATGGGGGATCATGTAACTCGCCTTGATCGTTGGGAACCGGAGCTGAATGAAGCCATACCAAACGAC
GAGCGTGACACCACGATGCCTGTAGCAATGGCAACAACGTTGCGCAAACTATTAACTGGCGAACTACTTA
CTCTAGCTTCCCGGCAACAATTAATAGACTGGATGGAGGCGGATAAAGTTGCAGGACCACTTCTGCGCTC
GGCCCTTCCGGCTGGCTGGTTTATTGCTGATAAATCTGGAGCCGGTGAGCGTGGGTCCCGCGGTATCATT
GCAGCACTGGGGCCAGATGGTAAGCCCTCCCGTATCGTAGTTATCTACACGACGGGGAGTCAGGCAACTA
TGGATGAACGAAATAGACAGATCGCTGAGATAGGTGCCTCACTGATTAAGCATTGGTAACTGTCAGACCA
AGTTTACTCATATATACTTTAGATTGATTTAAAACTTCATTTTTAATTTAAAAGGATCTAGGTGAAGATC
CTTTTTGATAATCTCATGACCAAAATCCCTTAACGTGAGTTTTCGTTCCACTGAGCGTCAGACCCCGTAG
AAAAGATCAAAGGATCTTCTTGAGATCCTTTTTTTCTGCGCGTAATCTGCTGCTTGCAAACAAAAAAACC
ACCGCTACCAGCGGTGGTTTGTTTGCCGGATCAAGAGCTACCAACTCTTTTTCCGAAGGTAACTGGCTTC
AGCAGAGCGCAGATACCAAATACTGTTCTTCTAGTGTAGCCGTAGTTAGGCCACCACTTCAAGAACTCTG
TAGCACCGCCTACATACCTCGCTCTGCTAATCCTGTTACCAGTGGCTGCTGCCAGTGGCGATAAGTCGTG
TCTTACCGGGTTGGACTCAAGACGATAGTTACCGGATAAGGCGCAGCGGTCGGGCTGAACGGGGGGTTCG
TGCACACAGCCCAGCTTGGAGCGAACGACCTACACCGAACTGAGATACCTACAGCGTGAGCTATGAGAAA
GCGCCACGCTTCCCGAAGGGAGAAAGGCGGACAGGTATCCGGTAAGCGGCAGGGTCGGAACAGGAGAGCG
CACGAGGGAGCTTCCAGGGGGAAACGCCTGGTATCTTTATAGTCCTGTCGGGTTTCGCCACCTCTGACTT
GAGCGTCGATTTTTGTGATGCTCGTCAGGGGGGCGGAGCCTATGGAAAAACGCCAGCAACGCGGCCTTTT
TACGGTTCCTGGCCTTTTGCTGGCCTTTTGCTCACATGTTCTTTCCTGCGTTATCCCCTGATTCTGTGGA
TAACCGTATTACCGCCTTTGAGTGAGCTGATACCGCTCGCCGCAGCCGAACGACCGAGCGCCTTGGACTC
CTGTTGATAGATCCAGTAATGACCTCAGAACTCCATCTGGATTTGTTCAGAACGCTCGGTTGCCGCCGGG
CGTTTTTTATTGGTGAGAATCCAGTGTGGCTCTTCACAGCCACGAAAAATTGACAAGCACTCTGCGCTCT
GATATAATTAAGGTTGTGTAGGTCCCACCAAAGGAGGTCTGTAATGTGAAGAGCGTAAGACCTCTAGGGC
GGCGGATTTGTCCTACTCAGGAGAGCGTTCACCGACAAACAACAGAT
